Addgene plasmid #64270: MSGV Hu Acceptor PGK-NGFR
Purpose: (Empty Backbone) Retroviral golden gate cloning vector for expression of functional Human T-Cell Receptor genes with NGFR
Depositing lab: David Ott. Depositing organization: National Cancer Institute (NCI). Publication: Production of retroviral constructs for effective transfer and expression of T-cell receptor genes using Golden Gate cloning. Coren LV, Jain S, Trivett MT, Ohlen C, Ott DE. Biotechniques. 2015 Mar 1;58(3):135-9. doi: 10.2144/000114265. eCollection 2015. PubMed 25757546.
Backbone
  Vector backbone: pMSGV
  Backbone manufacturer: Richard Morgan NCI
  Backbone size (bp): 8070
  Modifications to backbone: TCR cloning insert: TCR V region gene acceptor/constant region genes tNGFR driven by PGK promoter
  Vector type: Retroviral
  Selectable markers: tNGFR
Growth in bacteria
  Bacterial resistance: Ampicillin, 100 μg/mL
  Growth temperature: 30°C
  Growth strain: Top10
  Copy number: High Copy
Gene/Insert
  Cloning method: Restriction Enzyme
Terms and licenses: Academic/Nonprofit Terms; Industry Terms: Not Available to Industry
How to cite: MSGV Hu Acceptor PGK-NGFR was a gift from David Ott (Addgene plasmid # 64270 ; http://n2t.net/addgene:64270 ; RRID:Addgene_64270)
