[The description below was written by a language model from this plasmid's Addgene catalogue record and pLannotate feature annotations shown in this document.]
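Description:
MSGV Hu Acceptor PGK-NGFR is an empty gammaretroviral acceptor vector built on the pMSGV backbone and designed for Golden Gate assembly of human T-cell receptor genes. The viral portion is framed by 5' and 3' long terminal repeats of murine embryonic stem cell virus. It also carries the Moloney murine leukemia virus packaging signal, a truncated gag segment lacking its start codon, and a pol region containing the splice acceptor. Together these elements allow the transcript to be packaged into particles when viral proteins are supplied in trans, and they support spliced, LTR-driven expression of the payload. In bacteria the plasmid replicates from a high-copy ColE1/pUC-type origin and is selected with ampicillin through the β-lactamase gene. The short annotated fragments of lacI, lacZα, rop, bom, TcR and env appear to be non-functional remnants of earlier cloning vectors.

Downstream of the splice acceptor lie the human TCR alpha constant region (TRAC) and beta constant region (TRBC1). According to the record, these are arranged with acceptor positions into which user-supplied variable-region segments are inserted to reconstitute complete alpha and beta chains. The feature table does not annotate the type IIS restriction sites or whatever sequence links the two chains, so these details are not stated. A separate internal cassette uses the mouse PGK promoter to drive a truncated human NGFR (low-affinity nerve growth factor receptor). This serves as a cell-surface marker for identifying or enriching transduced cells rather than as a drug-resistance gene. A small multiple cloning site precedes the 3' LTR. The vector is intended for producing retroviral constructs that transfer functional human TCRs into target cells. The sequenced record is 8,001 nt, slightly shorter than the listed backbone size of 8,070 bp.
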