Features (pLannotate 1.2.2; 22 found; start..end, strand, type, name):
      1..517     +  LTR            5' LTR: 5' long terminal repeat from murine embryonic stem cell virus
    648..946     +  misc_feature   MMLV Ψ (fragment): packaging signal of Moloney murine leukemia virus (MMLV)
   1018..1427    +  CDS            gag (truncated) (fragment): truncated Moloney murine leukemia virus (MMLV) gag gene lacking the start codon
   1437..1809    +  misc_feature   pol region: Moloney murine leukemia virus (MMLV) pol region containing the splice acceptor site
   1851..2270    +  CDS            TRAC: TRAC_HUMAN - Also known as TCRA. Experimental evidence at protein level: Swiss-Prot protein existence level 1. Constant region of T cell receptor (TR) alpha chain (PubMed:24600447). Alpha-beta T cell receptors are antigen specific receptors which are essential to the immune response and are present on the cell surface of T lymphocytes. Recognize peptide-major histocompatibility (MH) (pMH) complexes that are displayed by antigen presenting cells (APC), a prerequisite for efficient T cell adaptive immunity against pathogens (PubMed:25493333). Binding of alpha-beta TR to pMH complex initiates TR-
   2367..2894    +  CDS            TRBC1: TRBC1_HUMAN - Experimental evidence at protein level: Swiss-Prot protein existence level 1. Constant region of T cell receptor (TR) beta chain (PubMed:24600447). Alpha-beta T cell receptors are antigen specific receptors which are essential to the immune response and are present on the cell surface of T lymphocytes. Recognize peptide-major histocompatibility (MH) (pMH) complexes that are displayed by antigen presenting cells (APC), a prerequisite for efficient T cell adaptive immunity against pathogens (PubMed:25493333). Binding of alpha-beta TR to pMH complex initiates TR-CD3 clustering on th
   2910..3409    +  promoter       PGK promoter: mouse phosphoglycerate kinase 1 promoter
   3429..4259    +  CDS            NGFR (fragment): TNR16_HUMAN - Also known as TNFRSF16. Experimental evidence at protein level: Swiss-Prot protein existence level 1. Low affinity receptor which can bind to NGF, BDNF, NTF3, and NTF4. Forms a heterodimeric receptor with SORCS2 that binds the precursor forms of NGF, BDNF and NTF3 with high affinity, and has much lower affinity for mature NGF and BDNF (PubMed:24908487). Plays an important role in differentiation and survival of specific neuronal populations during development (By similarity). Can mediate cell survival as well as cell death of neural cells. Plays a role in the inactivation of RHOA
   4290..4342    +  misc_feature   MCS: multiple cloning site
   4386..4900    +  LTR            3' LTR: 3' long terminal repeat from murine embryonic stem cell virus
   5072..5088    -  protein_bind   lac operator: The lac repressor binds to the lac operator to inhibit transcription in E. coli. This inhibition can be relieved by adding lactose or isopropyl-β-D-thiogalactopyranoside (IPTG). lac repressor encoded by lacI
   5096..5126    -  promoter       lac promoter: promoter for the E. coli lac operon
   5141..5162    -  protein_bind   CAP binding site: CAP binding activates transcription in the presence of cAMP. E. coli catabolite activator protein
   5175..5267    -  CDS            lacI (fragment): lac repressor; lacI; The lac repressor binds to the lac operator to inhibit transcription in E. coli. This inhibition can be relieved by adding lactose or isopropyl-β-D-thiogalactopyranoside (IPTG).
   5450..6038    -  rep_origin     ori: high-copy-number ColE1/pMB1/pBR322/pUC origin of replication
   6209..7069    -  CDS            AmpR: β-lactamase; bla; confers resistance to ampicillin, carbenicillin, and related antibiotics
   7070..7174    -  promoter       AmpR promoter: bla
   7269..7304    +  CDS            rop (fragment): Rop protein, which maintains plasmids at low copy number; rop
   7406..7505    +  misc_feature   bom (fragment): basis of mobility region from pBR322
   7511..7660    -  CDS            lacZα (fragment): LacZα fragment of β-galactosidase; lacZ fragment
   7660..7861    -  CDS            TcR (fragment): tetracycline efflux protein; tet; confers resistance to tetracycline
   7862..7960    +  CDS            env (fragment): murine leukemia virus gPr80 envelope polyprotein precursor; env; proteolytically cleaved into gp70SU and p15TM subunits
>Addgene plasmid #64270 | MSGV Hu Acceptor PGK-NGFR | addgene full sequence | sequence record 422379 | Addgene NGS Result
AATGAAAGACCCCACCTGTAGGTTTGGCAAGCTAGCTTAAGTAACGCCATTTTGCAAGGCATGGAAAATA
CATAACTGAGAATAGAGAAGTTCAGATCAAGGTTAGGAACAGAGAGACAGCAGAATATGGGCCAAACAGG
ATATCTGTGGTAAGCAGTTCCTGCCCCGGCTCAGGGCCAAGAACAGATGGTCCCCAGATGCGGTCCCGCC
CTCAGCAGTTTCTAGAGAACCATCAGATGTTTCCAGGGTGCCCCAAGGACCTGAAATGACCCTGTGCCTT
ATTTGAACTAACCAATCAGTTCGCTTCTCGCTTCTGTTCGCGCGCTTCTGCTCCCCGAGCTCAATAAAAG
AGCCCACAACCCCTCACTCGGCGCGCCAGTCCTCCGATAGACTGCGTCGCCCGGGTACCCGTATTCCCAA
TAAAGCCTCTTGCTGTTTGCATCCGAATCGTGGACTCGCTGATCCTTGGGAGGGTCTCCTCAGATTGATT
GACTGCCCACCTCGGGGGTCTTTCATTTGGAGGTTCCACCGAGATTTGGAGACCCCTGCCCAGGGACCAC
CGACCCCCCCGCCGGGAGGTAAGCTGGCCAGCGGTCGTTTCGTGTCTGTCTCTGTCTTTGTGCGTGTTTG
TGCCGGCATCTAATGTTTGCGCCTGCGTCTGTACTAGTTAGCTAACTAGCTCTGTATCTGGCGGACCCGT
GGTGGAACTGACGAGTTCGGAACACCCGGCCGCAACCCTGGGAGACGTCCCAGGGACTTCGGGGGCCGTT
TTTGTGGCCCGACCTGAGTCCTAAAATCCCGATCGTTTAGGACTCTTTGGTGCACCCCCCTTAGAGGAGG
GATATGTGGTTCTGGTAGGAGACGAGAACCTAAAACAGTTCCCGCCTCCGTCTGAATTTTTGCTTTCGGT
TTGGGACCGAAGCCGCGCCGCGCGTCTTGTCTGCTGCAGCATCGTTCTGTGTTGTCTCTGTCTGACTGTG
TTTCTGTATTTGTCTGAAAATATGGGCCCGGGCTAGCCTGTTACCACTCCCTTAAGTTTGACCTTAGGTC
ACTGGAAAGATGTCGAGCGGATCGCTCACAACCAGTCGGTAGATGTCAAGAAGAGACGTTGGGTTACCTT
CTGCTCTGCAGAATGGCCAACCTTTAACGTCGGATGGCCGCGAGACGGCACCTTTAACCGAGACCTCATC
ACCCAGGTTAAGATCAAGGTCTTTTCACCTGGCCCGCATGGACACCCAGACCAGGTCCCCTACATCGTGA
CCTGGGAAGCCTTGGCTTTTGACCCCCCTCCCTGGGTCAAGCCCTTTGTACACCCTAAGCCTCCGCCTCC
TCTTCCTCCATCCGCCCCGTCTCTCCCCCTTGAACCTCCTCGTTCGACCCCGCCTCGATCCTCCCTTTAT
CCAGCCCTCACTCCTTCTCTAGGCGCCCCCATATGGCCATATGAGATCTTATATGGGGCACCCCCGCCCC
TTGTAAACTTCCCTGACCCTGACATGACAAGAGTTACTAACAGCCCCTCTCTCCAAGCTCACTTACAGGC
TCTCTACTTAGTCCAGCACGAAGTCTGGAGACCTCTGGCGGCAGCCTACCAAGAACAACTGGACCGACCG
GTGGTACCTCACCCTTACCGAGTCGGCGACACAGTGTGGGTCCGCCGACACCAGACTAAGAACCTAGAAC
CTCGCTGGAAAGGACCTTACACAGTCCTGCTGACCACCCCCACCGCCCTCAAAGTAGACGGCATCGCAGC
TTGGATACACGCCGCCCACGTGAAGGCTGCCGACCCCGGGGGTGGACCATCCTCTAGACCGCAACGTTAA
TTAAGCCACCAAGTCTTCTTTTTTTGAAGACTTCAGAACCCTGATCCTGCCGTGTACCAGCTGCGGGACA
GCAAGAGCAGCGACAAGAGCGTGTGCCTGTTCACCGACTTCGACAGCCAGACCAACGTGTCCCAGAGCAA
GGACAGCGACGTGTACATCACCGACAAGACCGTGCTGGACATGCGGAGCATGGACTTCAAGAGCAACAGC
GCCGTGGCCTGGTCCAACAAGAGCGATTTCGCCTGCGCCAACGCCTTCAACAACAGCATTATCCCCGAGG
ACACATTCTTCCCAAGCCCCGAGAGCAGCTGCGACGTGAAGCTGGTGGAAAAGAGCTTCGAGACAGACAC
CAACCTGAACTTCCAGAACCTGAGCGTGATCGGCTTCCGGATCCTGCTGCTGAAGGTGGCCGGCTTCAAC
CTGCTGATGACCCTGAGACTGTGGTCCAGCCGGGCCAAGAGATCTGGCAGCGGCGCCACCAATTTCAGCC
TGCTGAAACAGGCCGGCGACGTGGAAGAGAACCCTAAGTCTTCTTTTTGAAGACTTGATCTGAACAAGGT
GTTCCCCCCAGAGGTGGCCGTGTTCGAGCCTTCTGAGGCCGAGATCAGCCACACCCAGAAAGCCACCCTC
GTGTGCCTGGCCACCGGCTTTTTCCCCGACCACGTGGAACTGTCTTGGTGGGTCAACGGCAAAGAGGTGC
ACAGCGGCGTGTCCACCGATCCCCAGCCTCTGAAAGAACAGCCCGCCCTGAACGACAGCCGGTACTGCCT
GAGCAGCAGACTGAGAGTGTCCGCCACCTTCTGGCAGAACCCCCGGAACCACTTCAGATGCCAGGTGCAG
TTCTACGGCCTGAGCGAGAACGACGAGTGGACCCAGGACAGAGCCAAGCCCGTGACCCAGATCGTGTCTG
CCGAAGCCTGGGGCAGAGCCGATTGCGGCTTTACCAGCGTGTCCTATCAGCAGGGCGTGCTGAGCGCCAC
CATCCTGTACGAGATCCTGCTGGGCAAGGCCACCCTGTACGCCGTGCTGGTGTCTGCCCTGGTGCTGATG
GCCATGGTCAAGCGGAAGGACTTCTGAATTTAAATTACCGGGTAGGGGAGGCGCTTTTCCCAAGGCAGTC
TGGAGCATGCGCTTTAGCAGCCCCGCTGGGCACTTGGCGCTACACAAGTGGCCTCTGGCCTCGCACACAT
TCCACATCCACCGGTAGGCGCCAACCGGCTCCGTTCTTTGGTGGCCCCTTCGCGCCACCTTCTACTCCTC
CCCTAGTCAGGAAGTTCCCCCCCGCCCCGCAGCTCGCGTCGTGCAGGACGTGACAAATGGAAGTAGCACG
TCTCACTAGTCTCGTGCAGATGGACAGCACCGCTGAGCAATGGAAGCGGGTAGGCCTTTGGGGCAGCGGC
CAATAGCAGCTTTGCTCCTTCGCTTTCTGGGCTCAGAGGCTGGGAAGGGGTGGGTCCGGGGGCGGGCTCA
GGGGCGGGCTCAGGGGCGGGGCGGGCGCCCGAAGGTCCTCCGGAGGCCCGGCATTCTGCACGCTTCAAAA
GCGCACGTCTGCCGCGCTGTTCTCCTCTTCCTCATCTCCGGGCCTTTCGACCTGCAGGCGGCCGCACCAT
GGGGGCAGGTGCCACTGGCCGCGCCATGGACGGGCCGCGCCTGCTGCTGTTGCTGCTTCTGGGGGTGTCC
CTTGGAGGTGCCAAGGAGGCATGCCCCACAGGCCTGTACACACACAGCGGTGAGTGCTGCAAAGCCTGCA
ACCTGGGCGAGGGTGTGGCCCAGCCTTGTGGAGCCAACCAGACCGTGTGTGAGCCCTGCCTGGACAGCGT
GACGTTCTCCGACGTGGTGAGCGCGACCGAGCCGTGCAAGCCGTGCACCGAGTGCGTGGGGCTCCAGAGC
ATGTCGGCGCCATGCGTGGAGGCCGACGACGCCGTGTGCCGCTGCGCCTACGGCTACTACCAGGATGAGA
CGACTGGGCGCTGCGAGGCGTGCCGCGTGTGCGAGGCGGGCTCGGGCCTCGTGTTCTCCTGCCAGGACAA
GCAGAACACCGTGTGCGAGGAGTGCCCCGACGGCACGTATTCCGACGAGGCCAACCACGTGGACCCGTGC
CTGCCCTGCACCGTGTGCGAGGACACCGAGCGCCAGCTCCGCGAGTGCACACGCTGGGCCGACGCCGAGT
GCGAGGAGATCCCTGGCCGTTGGATTACACGGTCCACACCCCCAGAGGGCTCGGACAGCACAGCCCCCAG
CACCCAGGAGCCTGAGGCACCTCCAGAACAAGACCTCATAGCCAGCACGGTGGCAGGTGTGGTGACCACA
GTGATGGGCAGCTCCCAGCCCGTGGTGACCCGAGGCACCACCGACAACCTCATCCCTGTCTATTGCTCCA
TCCTGGCTGCTGTGGTTGTGGGTCTTGTGGCCTACATAGCCTTCAAGAGGTGGAACAGCTGAGCGGCCGC
TACGTAGATCGACGGATCCCTCGAGCTCAAGCTTCGAATTCTGCAGTCGACGGTACCGCGGGCCCGGGAT
CCGATAAAATAAAAGATTTTATTTAGTCTCCAGAAAAAGGGGGGAATGAAAGACCCCACCTGTAGGTTTG
GCAAGCTAGCTTAAGTAACGCCATTTTGCAAGGCATGGAAAATACATAACTGAGAATAGAGAAGTTCAGA
TCAAGGTTAGGAACAGAGAGACAGCAGAATATGGGCCAAACAGGATATCTGTGGTAAGCAGTTCCTGCCC
CGGCTCAGGGCCAAGAACAGATGGTCCCCAGATGCGGTCCCGCCCTCAGCAGTTTCTAGAGAACCATCAG
ATGTTTCCAGGGTGCCCCAAGGACCTGAAATGACCCTGTGCCTTATTTGAACTAACCAATCAGTTCGCTT
CTCGCTTCTGTTCGCGCGCTTCTGCTCCCCGAGCTCAATAAAAGAGCCCACAACCCCTCACTCGGCGCGC
CAGTCCTCCGATAGACTGCGTCGCCCGGGTACCCGTGTATCCAATAAACCCTCTTGCAGTTGCATCCGAC
TTGTGGTCTCGCTGTTCCTTGGGAGGGTCTCCTCTGAGTGATTGACTACCCGTCAGCGGGGGTCTTTCAT
GGGTAACAGTTTCTTGAAGTTGGAGAACAACATTCTGAGGGTAGGAGTCGAATATTAAGTAATCCTGACT
CAATTAGCCACTGTTTTGAATCCACATACTCCAATACTCCTGAAATCCATCGATGGAGTTCATTATGGAC
AGCGCAGAAAGAGCTGGGGAGAATTGTGAAATTGTTATCCGCTCACAATTCCACACAACATACGAGCCGG
AAGCATAAAGTGTAAAGCCTGGGGTGCCTAATGAGTGAGCTAACTCACATTAATTGCGTTGCGCTCACTG
CCCGCTTTCCAGTCGGGAAACCTGTCGTGCCAGCTGCATTAATGAATCGGCCAACGCGCGGGGAGAGGCG
GTTTGCGTATTGGGCGCTCTTCCGCTTCCTCGCTCACTGACTCGCTGCGCTCGGTCGTTCGGCTGCGGCG
AGCGGTATCAGCTCACTCAAAGGCGGTAATACGGTTATCCACAGAATCAGGGGATAACGCAGGAAAGAAC
ATGTGAGCAAAAGGCCAGCAAAAGGCCAGGAACCGTAAAAAGGCCGCGTTGCTGGCGTTTTTCCATAGGC
TCCGCCCCCCTGACGAGCATCACAAAAATCGACGCTCAAGTCAGAGGTGGCGAAACCCGACAGGACTATA
AAGATACCAGGCGTTTCCCCCTGGAAGCTCCCTCGTGCGCTCTCCTGTTCCGACCCTGCCGCTTACCGGA
TACCTGTCCGCCTTTCTCCCTTCGGGAAGCGTGGCGCTTTCTCATAGCTCACGCTGTAGGTATCTCAGTT
CGGTGTAGGTCGTTCGCTCCAAGCTGGGCTGTGTGCACGAACCCCCCGTTCAGCCCGACCGCTGCGCCTT
ATCCGGTAACTATCGTCTTGAGTCCAACCCGGTAAGACACGACTTATCGCCACTGGCAGCAGCCACTGGT
AACAGGATTAGCAGAGCGAGGTATGTAGGCGGTGCTACAGAGTTCTTGAAGTGGTGGCCTAACTACGGCT
ACACTAGAAGAACAGTATTTGGTATCTGCGCTCTGCTGAAGCCAGTTACCTTCGGAAAAAGAGTTGGTAG
CTCTTGATCCGGCAAACAAACCACCGCTGGTAGCGGTGGTTTTTTTGTTTGCAAGCAGCAGATTACGCGC
AGAAAAAAAGGATCTCAAGAAGATCCTTTGATCTTTTCTACGGGGTCTGACGCTCAGTGGAACGAAAACT
CACGTTAAGGGATTTTGGTCATGAGATTATCAAAAAGGATCTTCACCTAGATCCTTTTAAATTAAAAATG
AAGTTTTAAATCAATCTAAAGTATATATGAGTAAACTTGGTCTGACAGTTACCAATGCTTAATCAGTGAG
GCACCTATCTCAGCGATCTGTCTATTTCGTTCATCCATAGTTGCCTGACTCCCCGTCGTGTAGATAACTA
CGATACGGGAGGGCTTACCATCTGGCCCCAGTGCTGCAATGATACCGCGAGACCCACGCTCACCGGCTCC
AGATTTATCAGCAATAAACCAGCCAGCCGGAAGGGCCGAGCGCAGAAGTGGTCCTGCAACTTTATCCGCC
TCCATCCAGTCTATTAATTGTTGCCGGGAAGCTAGAGTAAGTAGTTCGCCAGTTAATAGTTTGCGCAACG
TTGTTGCCATTGCTACAGGCATCGTGGTGTCACGCTCGTCGTTTGGTATGGCTTCATTCAGCTCCGGTTC
CCAACGATCAAGGCGAGTTACATGATCCCCCATGTTGTGCAAAAAAGCGGTTAGCTCCTTCGGTCCTCCG
ATCGTTGTCAGAAGTAAGTTGGCCGCAGTGTTATCACTCATGGTTATGGCAGCACTGCATAATTCTCTTA
CTGTCATGCCATCCGTAAGATGCTTTTCTGTGACTGGTGAGTACTCAACCAAGTCATTCTGAGAATAGTG
TATGCGGCGACCGAGTTGCTCTTGCCCGGCGTCAATACGGGATAATACCGCGCCACATAGCAGAACTTTA
AAAGTGCTCATCATTGGAAAACGTTCTTCGGGGCGAAAACTCTCAAGGATCTTACCGCTGTTGAGATCCA
GTTCGATGTAACCCACTCGTGCACCCAACTGATCTTCAGCATCTTTTACTTTCACCAGCGTTTCTGGGTG
AGCAAAAACAGGAAGGCAAAATGCCGCAAAAAAGGGAATAAGGGCGACACGGAAATGTTGAATACTCATA
CTCTTCCTTTTTCAATATTATTGAAGCATTTATCAGGGTTATTGTCTCATGAGCGGATACATATTTGAAT
GTATTTAGAAAAATAAACAAATAGGGGTTCCGCGCACATTTCCCCGAAAAGTGCCACCTGACGTCTAAGA
AACCATTATTATCATGACATTAACCTATAAAAATAGGCGTATCACGAGGCCCTTTCGTCTCGCGCGTTTC
GGTGATGACGGTGAAAACCTCTGACACATGCAGCTCCCGGAGACGGTCACAGCTTGTCTGTAAGCGGATG
CCGGGAGCAGACAAGCCCGTCAGGGCGCGTCAGCGGGTGTTGGCGGGTGTCGGGGCTGGCTTAACTATGC
GGCATCAGAGCAGATTGTACTGAGAGTGCACCATATGCGGTGTGAAATACCGCACAGATGCGTAAGGAGA
AAATACCGCATCAGGCGCCATTCGCCATTCAGGCTGCGCAACTGTTGGGAAGGGCGATCGGTGCGGGCCT
CTTCGCTATTACGCCAGCTGGCGAAAGGGGGATGTGCTGCAAGGCGATTAAGTTGGGTAACGCCAGGGTT
TTCCCAGTCACGACGTTGTAAAACGACGGCGCAAGGAATGGTGCATGCAAGGAGATGGCGCCCAACAGTC
CCCCGGCCACGGGGCCTGCCACCATACCCACGCCGAAACAAGCGCTCATGAGCCCGAAGTGGCGAGCCCG
ATCTTCCCCATCGGTGATGTCGGCGATATAGGCGCCAGCAACCGCACCTGTGGCGCCGGTGATGCCGGCC
ACGATGCGTCCGGCGTAGAGGCGATTAGTCCAATTTGTTAAAGACAGGATATCAGTGGTCCAGGCTCTAG
TTTTGACTCAACAATATCACCAGCTGAAGCCTATAGAGTACGAGCCATAGATAAAATAAAAGATTTTATT
TAGTCTCCAGAAAAAGGGGGG
