>Addgene plasmid #64270 | MSGV Hu Acceptor PGK-NGFR | addgene partial sequence | sequence record 109922 | mPGK-F 5'-cattctgcacgcttcaaaag-3'
CGACCTGCAGGCGGCCGCACCATGGGGGCAGGTGCCACTGGCCGCGCCATGGACGGGCCGCGCCTGCTGC
TGTTGCTGCTTCTGGGGGTGTCCCTTGGAGGTGCCAAGGAGGCATGCCCCACAGGCCTGTACACACACAG
CGGTGAGTGCTGCAAAGCCTGCAACCTGGGCGAGGGTGTGGCCCAGCCTTGTGGAGCCAACCAGACCGTG
TGTGAGCCCTGCCTGGACAGCGTGACGTTCTCCGACGTGGTGAGCGCGACCGAGCCGTGCAAGCCGTGCA
CCGAGTGCGTGGGGCTCCAGAGCATGTCGGCGCCATGCGTGGAGGCCGACGACGCCGTGTGCCGCTGCGC
CTACGGCTACTACCAGGATGAGACGACTGGGCGCTGCGAGGCGTGCCGCGTGTGCGAGGCGGGCTCGGGC
CTCGTGTTCTCCTGCCAGGACAAGCAGAACACCGTGTGCGAGGAGTGCCCCGACGGCACGTATTCCGACG
AGGCCAACCACGTGGACCCGTGCCTGCCCTGCACCGTGTGCGAGGACACCGAGCGCCAGCTCCGCGAGTG
CACACGCTGGGCCGACGCCGAGTGCGAGGAGATCCCTGGCCGTTGGATTACACGGTCCACACCCCCAGAG
GGCTCGGACAGCACAG
