>Addgene plasmid #64270 | MSGV Hu Acceptor PGK-NGFR | addgene partial sequence | sequence record 110929 | pBMN5 5'-GCTTGGATACACGCCGC-3'
GACCGCAACGTTAATTAAGCCACCAAGTCTTCTTTTTTTGAAGACTTCAGAACCCTGATCCTGCCGTGTA
CCAGCTGCGGGACAGCAAGAGCAGCGACAAGAGCGTGTGCCTGTTCACCGACTTCGACAGCCAGACCAAC
GTGTCCCAGAGCAAGGACAGCGACGTGTACATCACCGACAAGACCGTGCTGGACATGCGGAGCATGGACT
TCAAGAGCAACAGCGCCGTGGCCTGGTCCAACAAGAGCGATTTCGCCTGCGCCAACGCCTTCAACAACAG
CATTATCCCCGAGGACACATTCTTCCCAAGCCCCGAGAGCAGCTGCGACGTGAAGCTGGTGGAAAAGAGC
TTCGAGACAGACACCAACCTGAACTTCCAGAACCTGAGCGTGATCGGCTTCCGGATCCTGCTGCTGAAGG
TGGCCGGCTTCAACCTGCTGATGACCCTGAGACTGTGGTCCAGCCGGGCCAAGAGATCTGGCAGCGGCGC
CACCAATTTCAGCCTGCTGAAACAGGCCGGCGACGTGGAAGAGAACCCTAAGTCTTCTTTTTGAAGACTT
GATCTGAACAAGGTGTTCCCCCCAGAGGTGGCCGTGTTCGAGCCTTCTGAGGCCGAGATCAGCCACACCC
AGAAAGCCACCCTCGTGTGCCTGGCCACCGGCTTTTTCCCCGACCACGTGGAACTGTCTTGGTGGGTCAA
CGGC
